Addgene plasmid #85742: AAV-shRNA-Tet1
Purpose: shRNA against mouse Tet1
Depositing lab: Hongjun Song. Depositing organization: Johns Hopkins University and School of Medicine. Publication: Tet3 regulates synaptic transmission and homeostatic plasticity via DNA oxidation and repair. Yu H, Su Y, Shin J, Zhong C, Guo JU, Weng YL, Gao F, Geschwind DH, Coppola G, Ming GL, Song H. Nat Neurosci. 2015 Jun;18(6):836-43. doi: 10.1038/nn.4008. Epub 2015 Apr 27. PubMed 25915473.
Backbone
  Vector backbone: AAV
  Vector type: AAV
Growth in bacteria
  Bacterial resistance: Ampicillin, 100 μg/mL
  Growth temperature: 37°C
  Growth strain: NEB Stable
  Copy number: High Copy
Gene/Insert
  Gene/Insert name: shRNA Tet1
  gRNA/shRNA sequence: 5’-GCTCATGGAGACTAGGTTTGG-3’
  Species: M. musculus (mouse)
  Tag / fusion protein: EYFP (C terminal on insert)
Terms and licenses: Academic/Nonprofit Terms; Industry Terms: Not Available to Industry
How to cite: AAV-shRNA-Tet1 was a gift from Hongjun Song (Addgene plasmid # 85742 ; http://n2t.net/addgene:85742 ; RRID:Addgene_85742)
