[The description below was written by a language model from this plasmid's Addgene catalogue record and pLannotate feature annotations shown in this document.]
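Description:
AAV-shRNA-Tet1 is an adeno-associated virus transfer plasmid built to knock down mouse Tet1 by RNA interference while marking transduced cells with a fluorescent reporter. It is propagated in E. coli as a high-copy plasmid through a ColE1/pUC-type origin and selected with ampicillin via the β-lactamase gene. An f1 phage origin is also present, along with small remnants of pBR322 bom and rop sequences in the backbone. The record lists a recombination-deficient stable strain for growth, which is consistent with the need to preserve the repeat-rich AAV2 inverted terminal repeats. One ITR is annotated in full, and the other is detected only as two short fragments. This may reflect the difficulty of sequencing and annotating these hairpin structures rather than a true deletion, but the record does not settle the point.

Between the ITRs, a human U6 RNA polymerase III promoter drives the short hairpin RNA targeting mouse Tet1. Downstream lies a separate reporter cassette: a mammalian codon-optimised EYFP coding sequence followed by WPRE, which enhances transcript stability and expression, and the human growth hormone polyadenylation signal. The catalogue entry lists EYFP as a C-terminal tag on the insert, but because the insert is a hairpin RNA, EYFP must function as an independently expressed marker rather than a fusion. The promoter driving EYFP is not annotated; an unannotated gap of roughly 550 nt precedes the coding sequence, and the only EF-1α core promoter fragment detected lies upstream of the U6 promoter near a short SV40 small t antigen fragment. The associated publication concerns Tet-family regulation of synaptic transmission and plasticity, suggesting use in packaged AAV for Tet1 knockdown in mouse neurons.
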