Features (pLannotate 1.2.2; 16 found; start..end, strand, type, name):
      1..241     +  promoter       U6 promoter: RNA polymerase III promoter for human U6 snRNA
    793..1512    +  CDS            EYFP: enhanced YFP mammalian codon-optimized
   1534..2122    +  misc_feature   WPRE: woodchuck hepatitis virus posttranscriptional regulatory element
   2154..2630    +  polyA_signal   hGH poly(A) signal: human growth hormone polyadenylation signal
   2670..2810    +  repeat_region  AAV2 ITR: inverted terminal repeat of adeno-associated virus serotype 2 inverted
   2815..2866    -  misc_feature   bom (fragment): basis of mobility region from pBR322
   2885..3340    +  rep_origin     f1 ori (sequence partly withheld): f1 bacteriophage origin of replication; arrow indicates direction of (+) strand synthesis
   3341..3390    -  misc_feature   bom (fragment): basis of mobility region from pBR322
   3492..3527    -  CDS            rop (fragment): Rop protein, which maintains plasmids at low copy number; rop
   3622..3726    +  promoter       AmpR promoter: bla
   3727..4587    +  CDS            AmpR: β-lactamase; bla; confers resistance to ampicillin, carbenicillin, and related antibiotics
   4758..5346    +  rep_origin     ori: high-copy-number ColE1/pMB1/pBR322/pUC origin of replication
   5419..5446    +  repeat_region  AAV2 ITR (fragment): inverted terminal repeat of adeno-associated virus serotype 2 inverted
   5475..5502    +  repeat_region  AAV2 ITR (fragment): inverted terminal repeat of adeno-associated virus serotype 2 inverted
   5565..5631    +  CDS            small t antigen (fragment): SV40 (simian virus 40) small t antigen
   5657..5717    +  promoter       EF-1α core promoter (fragment): core promoter for human elongation factor EF-1α
>Addgene plasmid #85742 | AAV-shRNA-Tet1 | addgene full sequence | sequence record 169561 | Addgene NGS Result
GAGGGCCTATTTCCCATGATTCCTTCATATTTGCATATACGATACAAGGCTGTTAGAGAGATAATTAGAA
TTAATTTGACTGTAAACACAAAGATATTAGTACAAAATACGTGACGTAGAAAGTAATAATTTCTTGGGTA
GTTTGCAGTTTTAAAATTATGTTTTAAAATGGACTATCATATGCTTACCGTAACTTGAAAGTATTTCGAT
TTCTTGGCTTTATATATCTTGTGGAAAGGACGAGGATCCGGCTCATGGAGACTAGGTTTGGGAAGCTTGC
CAAACCTAGTCTCCATGAGCCTTTTTTTCTAGAGGGATCATCTAATCAAGCACAAATAAGGGGCGTGTAA
CACAAAAGCCAGCGACCCTTTCCAATGCAAATCAAACTTGCAATTCTTTGCCGTTTTTATCATTTAAGTG
TCGGCTTAAGGTCCACTATCAGATGTAAACAGCCTTATCTAACAAAGGTATCATTACATTCTGAAATTCT
CAGGCATGCAAGCTAGCTTATGACGCACTAGGGAGTGCCACCCTTCCTTTCGCCCTAACTTCGTGATAAC
TCGCGCGTTTCACTCAACAGCTGCATCCGCCCTAGTGCTACTGGGAGTTGTAGTATACAAGACGCTTACA
GGCTGAATGTTCTGTCAAGACCCCGCCTCTAGCACTTTGGGAATTCTGGACTTGATGATGTCATGGTTAA
TCCCCGCCCAGTAGAGGCGGCTATATAAAGGGTGGTTAAGGCCCGGTTCGCTCTCTTCCTCACCGGGTCT
GCGGCGAGTTCTAGCTGTCGACATGGTGAGCAAGGGCGAGGAGCTGTTCACCGGGGTGGTGCCCATCCTG
GTCGAGCTGGACGGCGACGTAAACGGCCACAAGTTCAGCGTGTCCGGCGAGGGCGAGGGCGATGCCACCT
ACGGCAAGCTGACCCTGAAGTTCATCTGCACCACCGGCAAGCTGCCCGTGCCCTGGCCCACCCTCGTGAC
CACCTTCGGCTACGGCCTGCAGTGCTTCGCCCGCTACCCCGACCACATGAAGCAGCACGACTTCTTCAAG
TCCGCCATGCCCGAAGGCTACGTCCAGGAGCGCACCATCTTCTTCAAGGACGACGGCAACTACAAGACCC
GCGCCGAGGTGAAGTTCGAGGGCGACACCCTGGTGAACCGCATCGAGCTGAAGGGCATCGACTTCAAGGA
GGACGGCAACATCCTGGGGCACAAGCTGGAGTACAACTACAACAGCCACAACGTCTATATCATGGCCGAC
AAGCAGAAGAACGGCATCAAGGTGAACTTCAAGATCCGCCACAACATCGAGGACGGCAGCGTGCAGCTCG
CCGACCACTACCAGCAGAACACCCCCATCGGCGACGGCCCCGTGCTGCTGCCCGACAACCACTACCTGAG
CTACCAGTCCGCCCTGAGCAAAGACCCCAACGAGAAGCGCGATCACATGGTCCTGCTGGAGTTCGTGACC
GCCGCCGGGATCACTCTCGGCATGGACGAGCTGTACAAGTAAGATATCATCAAGCTTATCGATAATCAAC
CTCTGGATTACAAAATTTGTGAAAGATTGACTGGTATTCTTAACTATGTTGCTCCTTTTACGCTATGTGG
ATACGCTGCTTTAATGCCTTTGTATCATGCTATTGCTTCCCGTATGGCTTTCATTTTCTCCTCCTTGTAT
AAATCCTGGTTGCTGTCTCTTTATGAGGAGTTGTGGCCCGTTGTCAGGCAACGTGGCGTGGTGTGCACTG
TGTTTGCTGACGCAACCCCCACTGGTTGGGGCATTGCCACCACCTGTCAGCTCCTTTCCGGGACTTTCGC
TTTCCCCCTCCCTATTGCCACGGCGGAACTCATCGCCGCCTGCCTTGCCCGCTGCTGGACAGGGGCTCGG
CTGTTGGGCACTGACAATTCCGTGGTGTTGTCGGGGAAATCATCGTCCTTTCCTTGGCTGCTCGCCTATG
TTGCCACCTGGATTCTGCGCGGGACGTCCTTCTGCTACGTCCCTTCGGCCCTCAATCCAGCGGACCTTCC
TTCCCGCGGCCTGCTGCCGGCTCTGCGGCCTCTTCCGCGTCTTCGCCTTCGCCCTCAGACGAGTCGGATC
TCCCTTTGGGCCGCCTCCCCGCATCGATACCGAGCGCTGCTCGAGAGATCTACGGGTGGCATCCCTGTGA
CCCCTCCCCAGTGCCTCTCCTGGCCCTGGAAGTTGCCACTCCAGTGCCCACCAGCCTTGTCCTAATAAAA
TTAAGTTGCATCATTTTGTCTGACTAGGTGTCCTTCTATAATATTATGGGGTGGAGGGGGGTGGTATGGA
GCAAGGGGCAAGTTGGGAAGACAACCTGTAGGGCCTGCGGGGTCTATTGGGAACCAAGCTGGAGTGCAGT
GGCACAATCTTGGCTCACTGCAATCTCCGCCTCCTGGGTTCAAGCGATTCTCCTGCCTCAGCCTCCCGAG
TTGTTGGGATTCCAGGCATGCATGACCAGGCTCAGCTAATTTTTGTTTTTTTGGTAGAGACGGGGTTTCA
CCATATTGGCCAGGCTGGTCTCCAACTCCTAATCTCAGGTGATCTACCCACCTTGGCCTCCCAAATTGCT
GGGATTACAGGCGTGAACCACTGCTCCCTTCCCTGTCCTTCTGATTTTGTAGGTAACCACGTGCGGACCG
AGCGGCCGCAGGAACCCCTAGTGATGGAGTTGGCCACTCCCTCTCTGCGCGCTCGCTCGCTCACTGAGGC
CGGGCGACCAAAGGTCGCCCGACGCCCGGGCTTTGCCCGGGCGGCCTCAGTGAGCGAGCGAGCGCGCAGC
TGCCTGCAGGGGCGCCTGATGCGGTATTTTCTCCTTACGCATCTGTGCGGTATTTCACACCGCATA
[95 nt withheld, positions 2867-2961]
T
[46 nt withheld, positions 2963-3008]
C
[141 nt withheld, positions 3010-3150]
CCTTTGACGTTGGAGTCCACGTTCTTT
[37 nt withheld, positions 3178-3214]
ACTCTATCTCGGGCTATTCTTTTGATTTATAAGGGATTTTGCCGATTTCGGTCTATTGGTTAAAAAATGA
GCTGATTTAACAAAAATTTAACGCGAATTTTAACAAAATATTAACGTTTACAATTTTATGGTGCACTCTC
AGTACAATCTGCTCTGATGCCGCATAGTTAAGCCAGCCCCGACACCCGCCAACACCCGCTGACGCGCCCT
GACGGGCTTGTCTGCTCCCGGCATCCGCTTACAGACAAGCTGTGACCGTCTCCGGGAGCTGCATGTGTCA
GAGGTTTTCACCGTCATCACCGAAACGCGCGAGACGAAAGGGCCTCGTGATACGCCTATTTTTATAGGTT
AATGTCATGATAATAATGGTTTCTTAGACGTCAGGTGGCACTTTTCGGGGAAATGTGCGCGGAACCCCTA
TTTGTTTATTTTTCTAAATACATTCAAATATGTATCCGCTCATGAGACAATAACCCTGATAAATGCTTCA
ATAATATTGAAAAAGGAAGAGTATGAGTATTCAACATTTCCGTGTCGCCCTTATTCCCTTTTTTGCGGCA
TTTTGCCTTCCTGTTTTTGCTCACCCAGAAACGCTGGTGAAAGTAAAAGATGCTGAAGATCAGTTGGGTG
CACGAGTGGGTTACATCGAACTGGATCTCAACAGCGGTAAGATCCTTGAGAGTTTTCGCCCCGAAGAACG
TTTTCCAATGATGAGCACTTTTAAAGTTCTGCTATGTGGCGCGGTATTATCCCGTATTGACGCCGGGCAA
GAGCAACTCGGTCGCCGCATACACTATTCTCAGAATGACTTGGTTGAGTACTCACCAGTCACAGAAAAGC
ATCTTACGGATGGCATGACAGTAAGAGAATTATGCAGTGCTGCCATAACCATGAGTGATAACACTGCGGC
CAACTTACTTCTGACAACGATCGGAGGACCGAAGGAGCTAACCGCTTTTTTGCACAACATGGGGGATCAT
GTAACTCGCCTTGATCGTTGGGAACCGGAGCTGAATGAAGCCATACCAAACGACGAGCGTGACACCACGA
TGCCTGTAGCAATGGCAACAACGTTGCGCAAACTATTAACTGGCGAACTACTTACTCTAGCTTCCCGGCA
ACAATTAATAGACTGGATGGAGGCGGATAAAGTTGCAGGACCACTTCTGCGCTCGGCCCTTCCGGCTGGC
TGGTTTATTGCTGATAAATCTGGAGCCGGTGAGCGTGGGTCTCGCGGTATCATTGCAGCACTGGGGCCAG
ATGGTAAGCCCTCCCGTATCGTAGTTATCTACACGACGGGGAGTCAGGCAACTATGGATGAACGAAATAG
ACAGATCGCTGAGATAGGTGCCTCACTGATTAAGCATTGGTAACTGTCAGACCAAGTTTACTCATATATA
CTTTAGATTGATTTAAAACTTCATTTTTAATTTAAAAGGATCTAGGTGAAGATCCTTTTTGATAATCTCA
TGACCAAAATCCCTTAACGTGAGTTTTCGTTCCACTGAGCGTCAGACCCCGTAGAAAAGATCAAAGGATC
TTCTTGAGATCCTTTTTTTCTGCGCGTAATCTGCTGCTTGCAAACAAAAAAACCACCGCTACCAGCGGTG
GTTTGTTTGCCGGATCAAGAGCTACCAACTCTTTTTCCGAAGGTAACTGGCTTCAGCAGAGCGCAGATAC
CAAATACTGTTCTTCTAGTGTAGCCGTAGTTAGGCCACCACTTCAAGAACTCTGTAGCACCGCCTACATA
CCTCGCTCTGCTAATCCTGTTACCAGTGGCTGCTGCCAGTGGCGATAAGTCGTGTCTTACCGGGTTGGAC
TCAAGACGATAGTTACCGGATAAGGCGCAGCGGTCGGGCTGAACGGGGGGTTCGTGCACACAGCCCAGCT
TGGAGCGAACGACCTACACCGAACTGAGATACCTACAGCGTGAGCTATGAGAAAGCGCCACGCTTCCCGA
AGGGAGAAAGGCGGACAGGTATCCGGTAAGCGGCAGGGTCGGAACAGGAGAGCGCACGAGGGAGCTTCCA
GGGGGAAACGCCTGGTATCTTTATAGTCCTGTCGGGTTTCGCCACCTCTGACTTGAGCGTCGATTTTTGT
GATGCTCGTCAGGGGGGCGGAGCCTATGGAAAAACGCCAGCAACGCGGCCTTTTTACGGTTCCTGGCCTT
TTGCTGGCCTTTTGCTCACATGTCCTGCAGGCAGCTGCGCGCTCGCTCGCTCACTGAGGCCGCCCGGGCG
TCGGGCGACCTTTGGTCGCCCGGCCTCAGTGAGCGAGCGAGCGCGCAGAGAGGGAGTGGCCAACTCCATC
ACTAGGGGTTCCTGCGGCCGCACGCGTAAGCTTTGCAAAGATGGATAAAGTTTTAAACAGAGAGGAATCT
TTGCAGCTAATGGACCTTCTAGGTCTTGAAAGGAGTGGGAATTGGCTCCGGTGCCCGTCAGTGGGCAGAG
CGCACATCGCCCACAGTCCCCGAGAAGTTGGGGGGAGGGGTCGGCAATTGAACCGGTAGATCTGGGCAGG
AA
